Addgene plasmid #229440: sgMARK2-3-1
Purpose: knockout of MARK2 and MARK3
Depositing lab: Christopher Vakoc. Depositing organization: Cold Spring Harbor Laboratory. Publication: MARK2/MARK3 kinases are catalytic co-dependencies of YAP/TAZ in human cancer. Klingbeil O, Skopelitis D, Tonelli C, Yoshimoto T, Alpsoy A, Panepinto MC, Minicozzi F, Merrill JR, Cafiero AM, Aggarwal D, Russo S, Ha T, Demerdash OE, Wee TL, Spector DL, Lyons SK, Tuveson DA, Cifani P, Vakoc CR. Cancer Discov. 2024 Jul 26. doi: 10.1158/2159-8290.CD-23-1529. PubMed 39058094.
Backbone
  Vector backbone: LentiVi
  Vector type: Mammalian Expression, Lentiviral, CRISPR
  Selectable markers: Blasticidin ; GFP-P2A-BlastR
Growth in bacteria
  Bacterial resistance: Ampicillin, 100 μg/mL
  Growth temperature: 37°C
  Growth strain: NEB Stable
  Copy number: High Copy
Gene/Insert
  Gene/Insert name: sgMARK2-3-1
  gRNA/shRNA sequence: AGCTGCGGGAACGGGTACTG;GTAAACTCGACACGTTTTG
  Species: H. sapiens (human)
  Entrez Gene: MARK2 (a.k.a. EMK-1, EMK1, PAR-1, Par-1b, Par1b)
  Promoter: hU6;bU6;EFS
  Cloning method: Gibson Cloning
Terms and licenses: Academic/Nonprofit Terms; Industry Terms: Not Available to Industry
How to cite: sgMARK2-3-1 was a gift from Christopher Vakoc (Addgene plasmid # 229440 ; http://n2t.net/addgene:229440 ; RRID:Addgene_229440)
