[The description below was written by a language model from this plasmid's Addgene catalogue record and pLannotate feature annotations shown in this document.]
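Description:
sgMARK2-3-1 is a third-generation, self-inactivating lentiviral CRISPR guide vector built on the LentiVi backbone and designed to knock out the human kinases MARK2 and MARK3 together. It carries two single-guide RNA cassettes in tandem. The catalogue lists a human U6 and a bovine U6 promoter, each presumably driving one guide. The feature table annotates the human U6 promoter and two S. pyogenes-type tracrRNA scaffold fragments, consistent with a dual-guide layout, but it does not separately call the bovine U6 element, which presumably lies between the two scaffolds. No Cas9 coding sequence is annotated, so the nuclease must be supplied separately, for example in Cas9-expressing target cells.

Downstream of the guide cassettes and a cPPT/CTS element, an EFS (EF-1α core) promoter drives EGFP linked by a P2A peptide to the blasticidin S deaminase gene. Transduced cells can therefore be tracked by fluorescence or selected with blasticidin from a single transcript, whose expression is boosted by a WPRE. The viral framework consists of an RSV promoter fused to a truncated 5' LTR (making genomic RNA production Tat-independent), the HIV-1 Ψ packaging signal with a gag fragment, the RRE for Rev-dependent export, and a ΔU3 3' LTR that inactivates the LTR promoter after integration. An SV40 poly(A) signal and SV40 origin follow the 3' LTR. In bacteria the plasmid is maintained through a high-copy pUC-type origin with ampicillin resistance, and it also retains an f1 origin and lac/T7/T3 remnants of the cloning backbone. The record links the construct to work on MARK2/MARK3 as co-dependencies of YAP/TAZ in human cancer.
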