Features (pLannotate 1.2.2; 29 found; start..end, strand, type, name):
      5..231     +  promoter       RSV promoter: Rous sarcoma virus enhancer/promoter
    232..412     +  LTR            5' LTR (truncated): truncated 5' long terminal repeat (LTR) from HIV-1
    459..584     +  misc_feature   HIV-1 Ψ: packaging signal of human immunodeficiency virus type 1
    568..931     +  CDS            HIV-1 gag (fragment): gag protein from human immunodeficiency virus 1; gag
   1077..1310    +  misc_feature   RRE: The Rev response element (RRE) of HIV-1 allows for Rev-dependent mRNA export from the nucleus to the cytoplasm.
   1687..1713    +  CDS            Rev (fragment): human immunodeficiency virus 1 (HIV-1) Rev protein; rev; enhances nuclear export of unspliced and incompletely spliced viral mRNAs
   1717..1957    +  promoter       U6 promoter: RNA polymerase III promoter for human U6 snRNA
   2010..2048    +  misc_RNA       tracrRNA (fragment): trans-activating CRISPR RNA for the Streptococcus pyogenes CRISPR/Cas9 system
   2419..2462    +  misc_RNA       tracrRNA (fragment): trans-activating CRISPR RNA for the Streptococcus pyogenes CRISPR/Cas9 system
   2545..2662    +  misc_feature   cPPT/CTS: central polypurine tract and central termination sequence of HIV-1
   2731..2942    +  promoter       EF-1α core promoter: core promoter for human elongation factor EF-1α
   2995..3711    +  CDS            EGFP: EGFP is a basic (constitutively fluorescent) green fluorescent protein published in 1996, derived from Aequorea victoria. It is reported to be a rapidly-maturing weak dimer with moderate acid sensitivity.
   3784..4203    +  CDS            bsr: BSR_BACCE - Experimental evidence at protein level: Swiss-Prot protein existence level 1. Catalyzes the deamination of the cytosine moiety of the antibiotics blasticidin S, cytomycin and acetylblasticidin S. From Bacillus cereus.
   4227..4815    +  misc_feature   WPRE: woodchuck hepatitis virus posttranscriptional regulatory element
   4866..4885    +  misc_feature   cPPT/CTS (fragment): central polypurine tract and central termination sequence of HIV-1
   4887..5120    +  LTR            3' LTR (ΔU3): self-inactivating 3' long terminal repeat (LTR) from HIV-1
   5198..5319    +  polyA_signal   SV40 poly(A) signal: SV40 polyadenylation signal
   5359..5494    +  rep_origin     SV40 ori: SV40 origin of replication
   5515..5533    -  promoter       T7 promoter: promoter for bacteriophage T7 RNA polymerase
   5541..5696    +  CDS            lacZα (fragment): LacZα fragment of β-galactosidase; lacZ fragment
   5701..6129    +  rep_origin     f1 ori (sequence partly withheld): f1 bacteriophage origin of replication; arrow indicates direction of (+) strand synthesis
   6182..6286    +  promoter       AmpR promoter: bla
   6287..7147    +  CDS            AmpR: β-lactamase; bla; confers resistance to ampicillin, carbenicillin, and related antibiotics
   7318..7906    +  rep_origin     ori: high-copy-number ColE1/pMB1/pBR322/pUC origin of replication
   8089..8181    +  CDS            lacI (fragment): lac repressor; lacI; The lac repressor binds to the lac operator to inhibit transcription in E. coli. This inhibition can be relieved by adding lactose or isopropyl-β-D-thiogalactopyranoside (IPTG).
   8194..8215    +  protein_bind   CAP binding site: CAP binding activates transcription in the presence of cAMP. E. coli catabolite activator protein
   8230..8260    +  promoter       lac promoter: promoter for the E. coli lac operon
   8268..8284    +  protein_bind   lac operator: The lac repressor binds to the lac operator to inhibit transcription in E. coli. This inhibition can be relieved by adding lactose or isopropyl-β-D-thiogalactopyranoside (IPTG). lac repressor encoded by lacI
   8329..8347    +  promoter       T3 promoter: promoter for bacteriophage T3 RNA polymerase
>Addgene plasmid #229440 | sgMARK2-3-1 | addgene full sequence | sequence record 456443 | Addgene NGS Result
TTAATGTAGTCTTATGCAATACTCTTGTAGTCTTGCAACATGGTAACGATGAGTTAGCAACATGCCTTAC
AAGGAGAGAAAAAGCACCGTGCATGCCGATTGGTGGAAGTAAGGTGGTACGATCGTGCCTTATTAGGAAG
GCAACAGACGGGTCTGACATGGATTGGACGAACCACTGAATTGCCGCATTGCAGAGATATTGTATTTAAG
TGCCTAGCTCGATACATAAACGGGTCTCTCTGGTTAGACCAGATCTGAGCCTGGGAGCTCTCTGGCTAAC
TAGGGAACCCACTGCTTAAGCCTCAATAAAGCTTGCCTTGAGTGCTTCAAGTAGTGTGTGCCCGTCTGTT
GTGTGACTCTGGTAACTAGAGATCCCTCAGACCCTTTTAGTCAGTGTGGAAAATCTCTAGCAGTGGCGCC
CGAACAGGGACTTGAAAGCGAAAGGGAAACCAGAGGAGCTCTCTCGACGCAGGACTCGGCTTGCTGAAGC
GCGCACGGCAAGAGGCGAGGGGCGGCGACTGGTGAGTACGCCAAAAATTTTGACTAGCGGAGGCTAGAAG
GAGAGAGATGGGTGCGAGAGCGTCAGTATTAAGCGGGGGAGAATTAGATCGCGATGGGAAAAAATTCGGT
TAAGGCCAGGGGGAAAGAAAAAATATAAATTAAAACATATAGTATGGGCAAGCAGGGAGCTAGAACGATT
CGCAGTTAATCCTGGCCTGTTAGAAACATCAGAAGGCTGTAGACAAATACTGGGACAGCTACAACCATCC
CTTCAGACAGGATCAGAAGAACTTAGATCATTATATAATACAGTAGCAACCCTCTATTGTGTGCATCAAA
GGATAGAGATAAAAGACACCAAGGAAGCTTTAGACAAGATAGAGGAAGAGCAAAACAAAAGTAAGACCAC
CGCACAGCAAGCGGCCGCTGATCTTCAGACCTGGAGGAGGAGATATGAGGGACAATTGGAGAAGTGAATT
ATATAAATATAAAGTAGTAAAAATTGAACCATTAGGAGTAGCACCCACCAAGGCAAAGAGAAGAGTGGTG
CAGAGAGAAAAAAGAGCAGTGGGAATAGGAGCTTTGTTCCTTGGGTTCTTGGGAGCAGCAGGAAGCACTA
TGGGCGCAGCGTCAATGACGCTGACGGTACAGGCCAGACAATTATTGTCTGGTATAGTGCAGCAGCAGAA
CAATTTGCTGAGGGCTATTGAGGCGCAACAGCATCTGTTGCAACTCACAGTCTGGGGCATCAAGCAGCTC
CAGGCAAGAATCCTGGCTGTGGAAAGATACCTAAAGGATCAACAGCTCCTGGGGATTTGGGGTTGCTCTG
GAAAACTCATTTGCACCACTGCTGTGCCTTGGAATGCTAGTTGGAGTAATAAATCTCTGGAACAGATTTG
GAATCACACGACCTGGATGGAGTGGGACAGAGAAATTAACAATTACACAAGCTTAATACACTCCTTAATT
GAAGAATCGCAAAACCAGCAAGAAAAGAATGAACAAGAATTATTGGAATTAGATAAATGGGCAAGTTTGT
GGAATTGGTTTAACATAACAAATTGGCTGTGGTATATAAAATTATTCATAATGATAGTAGGAGGCTTGGT
AGGTTTAAGAATAGTTTTTGCTGTACTTTCTATAGTGAATAGAGTTAGGCAGGGATATTCACCATTATCG
TTTCAGACCCACCTCCCAACCCCGAGGGGACCCAGAGAGGGCCTATTTCCCATGATTCCTTCATATTTGC
ATATACGATACAAGGCTGTTAGAGAGATAATTAGAATTAATTTGACTGTAAACACAAAGATATTAGTACA
AAATACGTGACGTAGAAAGTAATAATTTCTTGGGTAGTTTGCAGTTTTAAAATTATGTTTTAAAATGGAC
TATCATATGCTTACCGTAACTTGAAAGTATTTCGATTTCTTGGCTTTATATATCTTGTGGAAAGGACGAA
ACACCGAGCTGCGGGAACGGGTACTGGTTTCAGAGCTATGCACAAGAGTGCATAGCAAGTTGAAATAAGG
CTAGTCCGTTATCAACTTTGCTGGAAACAGCAAAGTGGCACCGAGTCGGTGCTTTTTTTGCGTGACCGAG
CTTGTCTGCCCGCGCAGTCCACTAGACAGACGCGCAGAGGTCGGGCGGGCCTAGGGCCAATTTCCCATGG
TTCCCTTCATTTGCATATATGATGTAATAAGGTTATGGAGACTATTAAACTTAGCCCTAATCAAACTATA
TGATGATAATGTGTGTGGTACAAAAGGTCATAACTTATTATATACTTTGAAACTTAAAAAAGGGTTACAG
TTTAGTCACCATAACTGTAAAATTTTTTCTATTCTTAGCTTTATATAGTTCTTGAGAGGCCATGTTTATC
GGTAAACTCGACACGTTTTGGTTTAAGAGCTATGCTGGAAACAGCATAGCAAGTTTAAATAAGGCTAGTC
CGTTATCAACTTTGCTGGAAACAGCAAAGTGGCACCGAGTCGGTGCTTTTTTTGAATTCTAGATCTTGAG
ACAAATGGCAGTATTCATCCACAATTTTAAAAGAAAAGGGGGGATTGGGGGGTACAGTGCAGGGGAAAGA
ATAGTAGACATAATAGCAACAGACATACAAACTAAAGAATTACAAAAACAAATTACAAAAATTCAAAATT
TTCGGGTTTATTACAGGGACAGCAGAGATCCACTTTGGCGCCGGCTCGAGTGGCTCCGGTGCCCGTCAGT
GGGCAGAGCGCACATCGCCCACAGTCCCCGAGAAGTTGGGGGGAGGGGTCGGCAATTGAACCGGTGCCTA
GAGAAGGTGGCGCGGGGTAAACTGGGAAAGTGATGTCGTGTACTGGCTCCGCCTTTTTCCCGAGGGTGGG
GGAGAACCGTATATAAGTGCAGTAGTCGCCGTGAACGTTCTTTTTCGCAACGGGTTTGCCGCCAGAACAC
AGGTGTCGTGACGCGGGATCCGCCACCATGGATTACAAAGACGATGACGATAAGATGGTGAGCAAGGGCG
AGGAGCTGTTCACCGGGGTGGTGCCCATCCTGGTCGAGCTGGACGGCGACGTAAACGGCCACAAGTTCAG
CGTGTCCGGCGAGGGCGAGGGCGATGCCACCTACGGCAAGCTGACCCTGAAGTTCATCTGCACCACCGGC
AAGCTGCCCGTGCCCTGGCCCACCCTCGTGACCACCCTGACCTACGGCGTGCAGTGCTTCAGCCGCTACC
CCGACCACATGAAGCAGCACGACTTCTTCAAGTCCGCCATGCCCGAAGGCTACGTCCAGGAGCGCACCAT
CTTCTTCAAGGACGACGGCAACTACAAGACCCGCGCCGAGGTGAAGTTCGAGGGCGACACCCTGGTGAAC
CGCATCGAGCTGAAGGGCATCGACTTCAAGGAGGACGGCAACATCCTGGGGCACAAGCTGGAGTACAACT
ACAACAGCCACAACGTCTATATCATGGCCGACAAGCAGAAGAACGGCATCAAGGTGAACTTCAAGATCCG
CCACAACATCGAGGACGGCAGCGTGCAGCTCGCCGACCACTACCAGCAGAACACCCCCATCGGCGACGGC
CCCGTGCTGCTGCCCGACAACCACTACCTGAGCACCCAGTCCGCCCTGAGCAAAGACCCCAACGAGAAGC
GCGATCACATGGTCCTGCTGGAGTTCGTGACCGCCGCCGGGATCACTCTCGGCATGGACGAGCTGTACAA
GGCTAGCGGCAGCGGCGCCACCAACTTCAGCCTGCTGAAGCAGGCCGGCGACGTGGAGGAGAACCCCGGC
CCCATGAAGACCTTCAACATCTCTCAGCAGGACCTTGAGCTGGTGGAAGTTGCCACTGAGAAAATCACCA
TGCTCTATGAGGACAACAAGCACCATGTTGGTGCTGCCATCAGGACCAAGACAGGAGAAATCATCTCTGC
TGTCCACATTGAAGCCTACATTGGCAGGGTCACTGTGTGTGCAGAGGCCATTGCCATTGGGTCTGCAGTC
TCCAATGGGCAGAAGGACTTTGACACCATTGTGGCTGTGAGGCACCCCTACAGTGATGAGGTGGACAGGT
CCATCAGAGTGGTGTCCCCCTGTGGCATGTGCAGGGAGCTCATCTCAGACTATGCCCCTGATTGCTTTGT
TCTGATTGAGATGAATGGCAAGCTGGTCAAGACAACCATTGAGGAGCTGATTCCACTGAAATACACCAGA
AACTAAAAGTAGCGCGTTAAGTCGACAATCAACCTCTGGATTACAAAATTTGTGAAAGATTGACTGGTAT
TCTTAACTATGTTGCTCCTTTTACGCTATGTGGATACGCTGCTTTAATGCCTTTGTATCATGCTATTGCT
TCCCGTATGGCTTTCATTTTCTCCTCCTTGTATAAATCCTGGTTGCTGTCTCTTTATGAGGAGTTGTGGC
CCGTTGTCAGGCAACGTGGCGTGGTGTGCACTGTGTTTGCTGACGCAACCCCCACTGGTTGGGGCATTGC
CACCACCTGTCAGCTCCTTTCCGGGACTTTCGCTTTCCCCCTCCCTATTGCCACGGCGGAACTCATCGCC
GCCTGCCTTGCCCGCTGCTGGACAGGGGCTCGGCTGTTGGGCACTGACAATTCCGTGGTGTTGTCGGGGA
AATCATCGTCCTTTCCTTGGCTGCTCGCCTGTGTTGCCACCTGGATTCTGCGCGGGACGTCCTTCTGCTA
CGTCCCTTCGGCCCTCAATCCAGCGGACCTTCCTTCCCGCGGCCTGCTGCCGGCTCTGCGGCCTCTTCCG
CGTCTTCGCCTTCGCCCTCAGACGAGTCGGATCTCCCTTTGGGCCGCCTCCCCGCGTCGACTTTAAGACC
AATGACTTACAAGGCAGCTGTAGATCTTAGCCACTTTTTAAAAGAAAAGGGGGGACTGGAAGGGCTAATT
CACTCCCAACGAAGACAAGATCTGCTTTTTGCTTGTACTGGGTCTCTCTGGTTAGACCAGATCTGAGCCT
GGGAGCTCTCTGGCTAACTAGGGAACCCACTGCTTAAGCCTCAATAAAGCTTGCCTTGAGTGCTTCAAGT
AGTGTGTGCCCGTCTGTTGTGTGACTCTGGTAACTAGAGATCCCTCAGACCCTTTTAGTCAGTGTGGAAA
ATCTCTAGCAGTACGTATAGTAGTTCATGTCATCTTATTATTCAGTATTTATAACTTGCAAAGAAATGAA
TATCAGAGAGTGAGAGGAACTTGTTTATTGCAGCTTATAATGGTTACAAATAAAGCAATAGCATCACAAA
TTTCACAAATAAAGCATTTTTTTCACTGCATTCTAGTTGTGGTTTGTCCAAACTCATCAATGTATCTTAT
CATGTCTGGCTCTAGCTATCCCGCCCCTAACTCCGCCCATCCCGCCCCTAACTCCGCCCAGTTCCGCCCA
TTCTCCGCCCCATGGCTGACTAATTTTTTTTATTTATGCAGAGGCCGAGGCCGCCTCGGCCTCTGAGCTA
TTCCAGAAGTAGTGAGGAGGCTTTTTTGGAGGCCTAGGGACGTACCCAATTCGCCCTATAGTGAGTCGTA
TTACGCGCGCTCACTGGCCGTCGTTTTACAACGTCGTGACTGGGAAAACCCTGGCGTTACCCAACTTAAT
CGCCTTGCAGCACATCCCCCTTTCGCCAGCTGGCGTAATAGCGAAGAGGCCCGCACCGATCGCCCTTCCC
AACAGTTGCGCAGCCTGAATGGCGAATGGG
[124 nt withheld, positions 5701-5824]
C
[91 nt withheld, positions 5826-5916]
A
[49 nt withheld, positions 5918-5966]
CCTTTGACGTTGGAGTCCACGTTCTTT
[37 nt withheld, positions 5994-6030]
ACCCTATCTCGGTCTATTCTTTTGATTTATAAGGGATTTTGCCGATTTCGGCCTATTGGTTAAAAAATGA
GCTGATTTAACAAAAATTTAACGCGAATTTTAACAAAATATTAACGCTTACAATTTAGGTGGCACTTTTC
GGGGAAATGTGCGCGGAACCCCTATTTGTTTATTTTTCTAAATACATTCAAATATGTATCCGCTCATGAG
ACAATAACCCTGATAAATGCTTCAATAATATTGAAAAAGGAAGAGTATGAGTATTCAACATTTCCGTGTC
GCCCTTATTCCCTTTTTTGCGGCATTTTGCCTTCCTGTTTTTGCTCACCCAGAAACGCTGGTGAAAGTAA
AAGATGCTGAAGATCAGTTGGGTGCACGAGTGGGTTACATCGAACTGGATCTCAACAGCGGTAAGATCCT
TGAGAGTTTTCGCCCCGAAGAACGTTTTCCAATGATGAGCACTTTTAAAGTTCTGCTATGTGGCGCGGTA
TTATCCCGTATTGACGCCGGGCAAGAGCAACTCGGTCGCCGCATACACTATTCTCAGAATGACTTGGTTG
AGTACTCACCAGTCACAGAAAAGCATCTTACGGATGGCATGACAGTAAGAGAATTATGCAGTGCTGCCAT
AACCATGAGTGATAACACTGCGGCCAACTTACTTCTGACAACGATCGGAGGACCGAAGGAGCTAACCGCT
TTTTTGCACAACATGGGGGATCATGTAACTCGCCTTGATCGTTGGGAACCGGAGCTGAATGAAGCCATAC
CAAACGACGAGCGTGACACCACGATGCCTGTAGCAATGGCAACAACGTTGCGCAAACTATTAACTGGCGA
ACTACTTACTCTAGCTTCCCGGCAACAATTAATAGACTGGATGGAGGCGGATAAAGTTGCAGGACCACTT
CTGCGCTCGGCCCTTCCGGCTGGCTGGTTTATTGCTGATAAATCTGGAGCCGGTGAGCGTGGGTCTCGCG
GTATCATTGCAGCACTGGGGCCAGATGGTAAGCCCTCCCGTATCGTAGTTATCTACACGACGGGGAGTCA
GGCAACTATGGATGAACGAAATAGACAGATCGCTGAGATAGGTGCCTCACTGATTAAGCATTGGTAACTG
TCAGACCAAGTTTACTCATATATACTTTAGATTGATTTAAAACTTCATTTTTAATTTAAAAGGATCTAGG
TGAAGATCCTTTTTGATAATCTCATGACCAAAATCCCTTAACGTGAGTTTTCGTTCCACTGAGCGTCAGA
CCCCGTAGAAAAGATCAAAGGATCTTCTTGAGATCCTTTTTTTCTGCGCGTAATCTGCTGCTTGCAAACA
AAAAAACCACCGCTACCAGCGGTGGTTTGTTTGCCGGATCAAGAGCTACCAACTCTTTTTCCGAAGGTAA
CTGGCTTCAGCAGAGCGCAGATACCAAATACTGTTCTTCTAGTGTAGCCGTAGTTAGGCCACCACTTCAA
GAACTCTGTAGCACCGCCTACATACCTCGCTCTGCTAATCCTGTTACCAGTGGCTGCTGCCAGTGGCGAT
AAGTCGTGTCTTACCGGGTTGGACTCAAGACGATAGTTACCGGATAAGGCGCAGCGGTCGGGCTGAACGG
GGGGTTCGTGCACACAGCCCAGCTTGGAGCGAACGACCTACACCGAACTGAGATACCTACAGCGTGAGCT
ATGAGAAAGCGCCACGCTTCCCGAAGGGAGAAAGGCGGACAGGTATCCGGTAAGCGGCAGGGTCGGAACA
GGAGAGCGCACGAGGGAGCTTCCAGGGGGAAACGCCTGGTATCTTTATAGTCCTGTCGGGTTTCGCCACC
TCTGACTTGAGCGTCGATTTTTGTGATGCTCGTCAGGGGGGCGGAGCCTATGGAAAAACGCCAGCAACGC
GGCCTTTTTACGGTTCCTGGCCTTTTGCTGGCCTTTTGCTCACATGTTCTTTCCTGCGTTATCCCCTGAT
TCTGTGGATAACCGTATTACCGCCTTTGAGTGAGCTGATACCGCTCGCCGCAGCCGAACGACCGAGCGCA
GCGAGTCAGTGAGCGAGGAAGCGGAAGAGCGCCCAATACGCAAACCGCCTCTCCCCGCGCGTTGGCCGAT
TCATTAATGCAGCTGGCACGACAGGTTTCCCGACTGGAAAGCGGGCAGTGAGCGCAACGCAATTAATGTG
AGTTAGCTCACTCATTAGGCACCCCAGGCTTTACACTTTATGCTTCCGGCTCGTATGTTGTGTGGAATTG
TGAGCGGATAACAATTTCACACAGGAAACAGCTATGACCATGATTACGCCAAGCGCGCAATTAACCCTCA
CTAAAGGGAACAAAAGCTGGAGCTGCAAGC
